>Addgene plasmid #235678 | pcDNA3.1-HA | addgene full sequence | sequence record 468352 | Addgene NGS Result
GACGGATCGGGAGATCTCCCGATCCCCTATGGTGCACTCTCAGTACAATCTGCTCTGATGCCGCATAGTT
AAGCCAGTATCTGCTCCCTGCTTGTGTGTTGGAGGTCGCTGAGTAGTGCGCGAGCAAAATTTAAGCTACA
ACAAGGCAAGGCTTGACCGACAATTGCATGAAGAATCTGCTTAGGGTTAGGCGTTTTGCGCTGCTTCGCG
ATGTACGGGCCAGATATACGCGTTGACATTGATTATTGACTAGTTATTAATAGTAATCAATTACGGGGTC
ATTAGTTCATAGCCCATATATGGAGTTCCGCGTTACATAACTTACGGTAAATGGCCCGCCTGGCTGACCG
CCCAACGACCCCCGCCCATTGACGTCAATAATGACGTATGTTCCCATAGTAACGCCAATAGGGACTTTCC
ATTGACGTCAATGGGTGGAGTATTTACGGTAAACTGCCCACTTGGCAGTACATCAAGTGTATCATATGCC
AAGTACGCCCCCTATTGACGTCAATGACGGTAAATGGCCCGCCTGGCATTATGCCCAGTACATGACCTTA
TGGGACTTTCCTACTTGGCAGTACATCTACGTATTAGTCATCGCTATTACCATGGTGATGCGGTTTTGGC
AGTACATCAATGGGCGTGGATAGCGGTTTGACTCACGGGGATTTCCAAGTCTCCACCCCATTGACGTCAA
TGGGAGTTTGTTTTGGCACCAAAATCAACGGGACTTTCCAAAATGTCGTAACAACTCCGCCCCATTGACG
CAAATGGGCGGTAGGCGTGTACGGTGGGAGGTCTATATAAGCAGAGCTCTCTGGCTAACTAGAGAACCCA
CTGCTTACTGGCTTATCGAAATTAATACGACTCACTATAGGGAGACCCAAGCTGGCTAGCGTTTAAACTT
AAGCTTGCCACCATGTACCCATACGATGTTCCAGATTACGCTGGTACCGAGCTCGGATCCGAATTCTGCA
GATATCCAGCACAGTGGCGGCCGCTCGAGTCTAGAGGGCCCGTTTAAACCCGCTGATCAGCCTCGACTGT
GCCTTCTAGTTGCCAGCCATCTGTTGTTTGCCCCTCCCCCGTGCCTTCCTTGACCCTGGAAGGTGCCACT
CCCACTGTCCTTTCCTAATAAAATGAGGAAATTGCATCGCATTGTCTGAGTAGGTGTCATTCTATTCTGG
GGGGTGGGGTGGGGCAGGACAGCAAGGGGGAGGATTGGGAAGACAATAGCAGGCATGCTGGGGATGCGGT
GGGCTCTATGGCTTCTGAGGCGGAAAGAACCAGCTGGGGCTCTAGGGGGTATCCCC
[124 nt withheld, positions 1317-1440]
C
[91 nt withheld, positions 1442-1532]
A
[49 nt withheld, positions 1534-1582]
CCTTTGACGTTGGAGTCCACGTTCTTT
[37 nt withheld, positions 1610-1646]
ACCCTATCTCGGTCTATTCTTTTGATTTATAAGGGATTTTGCCGATTTCGGCCTATTGGTTAAAAAATGA
GCTGATTTAACAAAAATTTAACGCGAATTAATTCTGTGGAATGTGTGTCAGTTAGGGTGTGGAAAGTCCC
CAGGCTCCCCAGCAGGCAGAAGTATGCAAAGCATGCATCTCAATTAGTCAGCAACCAGGTGTGGAAAGTC
CCCAGGCTCCCCAGCAGGCAGAAGTATGCAAAGCATGCATCTCAATTAGTCAGCAACCATAGTCCCGCCC
CTAACTCCGCCCATCCCGCCCCTAACTCCGCCCAGTTCCGCCCATTCTCCGCCCCATGGCTGACTAATTT
TTTTTATTTATGCAGAGGCCGAGGCCGCCTCTGCCTCTGAGCTATTCCAGAAGTAGTGAGGAGGCTTTTT
TGGAGGCCTAGGCTTTTGCAAAAAGCTCCCGGGAGCTTGTATATCCATTTTCGGATCTGATCAAGAGACA
GGATGAGGATCGTTTCGCATGATTGAACAAGATGGATTGCACGCAGGTTCTCCGGCCGCTTGGGTGGAGA
GGCTATTCGGCTATGACTGGGCACAACAGACAATCGGCTGCTCTGATGCCGCCGTGTTCCGGCTGTCAGC
GCAGGGGCGCCCGGTTCTTTTTGTCAAGACCGACCTGTCCGGTGCCCTGAATGAACTGCAGGACGAGGCA
GCGCGGCTATCGTGGCTGGCCACGACGGGCGTTCCTTGCGCAGCTGTGCTCGACGTTGTCACTGAAGCGG
GAAGGGACTGGCTGCTATTGGGCGAAGTGCCGGGGCAGGATCTCCTGTCATCTCACCTTGCTCCTGCCGA
GAAAGTATCCATCATGGCTGATGCAATGCGGCGGCTGCATACGCTTGATCCGGCTACCTGCCCATTCGAC
CACCAAGCGAAACATCGCATCGAGCGAGCACGTACTCGGATGGAAGCCGGTCTTGTCGATCAGGATGATC
TGGACGAAGAGCATCAGGGGCTCGCGCCAGCCGAACTGTTCGCCAGGCTCAAGGCGCGCATGCCCGACGG
CGAGGATCTCGTCGTGACCCATGGCGATGCCTGCTTGCCGAATATCATGGTGGAAAATGGCCGCTTTTCT
GGATTCATCGACTGTGGCCGGCTGGGTGTGGCGGACCGCTATCAGGACATAGCGTTGGCTACCCGTGATA
TTGCTGAAGAGCTTGGCGGCGAATGGGCTGACCGCTTCCTCGTGCTTTACGGTATCGCCGCTCCCGATTC
GCAGCGCATCGCCTTCTATCGCCTTCTTGACGAGTTCTTCTGAGCGGGACTCTGGGGTTCGAAATGACCG
ACCAAGCGACGCCCAACCTGCCATCACGAGATTTCGATTCCACCGCCGCCTTCTATGAAAGGTTGGGCTT
CGGAATCGTTTTCCGGGACGCCGGCTGGATGATCCTCCAGCGCGGGGATCTCATGCTGGAGTTCTTCGCC
CACCCCAACTTGTTTATTGCAGCTTATAATGGTTACAAATAAAGCAATAGCATCACAAATTTCACAAATA
AAGCATTTTTTTCACTGCATTCTAGTTGTGGTTTGTCCAAACTCATCAATGTATCTTATCATGTCTGTAT
ACCGTCGACCTCTAGCTAGAGCTTGGCGTAATCATGGTCATAGCTGTTTCCTGTGTGAAATTGTTATCCG
CTCACAATTCCACACAACATACGAGCCGGAAGCATAAAGTGTAAAGCCTGGGGTGCCTAATGAGTGAGCT
AACTCACATTAATTGCGTTGCGCTCACTGCCCGCTTTCCAGTCGGGAAACCTGTCGTGCCAGCTGCATTA
ATGAATCGGCCAACGCGCGGGGAGAGGCGGTTTGCGTATTGGGCGCTCTTCCGCTTCCTCGCTCACTGAC
TCGCTGCGCTCGGTCGTTCGGCTGCGGCGAGCGGTATCAGCTCACTCAAAGGCGGTAATACGGTTATCCA
CAGAATCAGGGGATAACGCAGGAAAGAACATGTGAGCAAAAGGCCAGCAAAAGGCCAGGAACCGTAAAAA
GGCCGCGTTGCTGGCGTTTTTCCATAGGCTCCGCCCCCCTGACGAGCATCACAAAAATCGACGCTCAAGT
CAGAGGTGGCGAAACCCGACAGGACTATAAAGATACCAGGCGTTTCCCCCTGGAAGCTCCCTCGTGCGCT
CTCCTGTTCCGACCCTGCCGCTTACCGGATACCTGTCCGCCTTTCTCCCTTCGGGAAGCGTGGCGCTTTC
TCATAGCTCACGCTGTAGGTATCTCAGTTCGGTGTAGGTCGTTCGCTCCAAGCTGGGCTGTGTGCACGAA
CCCCCCGTTCAGCCCGACCGCTGCGCCTTATCCGGTAACTATCGTCTTGAGTCCAACCCGGTAAGACACG
ACTTATCGCCACTGGCAGCAGCCACTGGTAACAGGATTAGCAGAGCGAGGTATGTAGGCGGTGCTACAGA
GTTCTTGAAGTGGTGGCCTAACTACGGCTACACTAGAAGAACAGTATTTGGTATCTGCGCTCTGCTGAAG
CCAGTTACCTTCGGAAAAAGAGTTGGTAGCTCTTGATCCGGCAAACAAACCACCGCTGGTAGCGGTGGTT
TTTTTGTTTGCAAGCAGCAGATTACGCGCAGAAAAAAAGGATCTCAAGAAGATCCTTTGATCTTTTCTAC
GGGGTCTGACGCTCAGTGGAACGAAAACTCACGTTAAGGGATTTTGGTCATGAGATTATCAAAAAGGATC
TTCACCTAGATCCTTTTAAATTAAAAATGAAGTTTTAAATCAATCTAAAGTATATATGAGTAAACTTGGT
CTGACAGTTACCAATGCTTAATCAGTGAGGCACCTATCTCAGCGATCTGTCTATTTCGTTCATCCATAGT
TGCCTGACTCCCCGTCGTGTAGATAACTACGATACGGGAGGGCTTACCATCTGGCCCCAGTGCTGCAATG
ATACCGCGAGACCCACGCTCACCGGCTCCAGATTTATCAGCAATAAACCAGCCAGCCGGAAGGGCCGAGC
GCAGAAGTGGTCCTGCAACTTTATCCGCCTCCATCCAGTCTATTAATTGTTGCCGGGAAGCTAGAGTAAG
TAGTTCGCCAGTTAATAGTTTGCGCAACGTTGTTGCCATTGCTACAGGCATCGTGGTGTCACGCTCGTCG
TTTGGTATGGCTTCATTCAGCTCCGGTTCCCAACGATCAAGGCGAGTTACATGATCCCCCATGTTGTGCA
AAAAAGCGGTTAGCTCCTTCGGTCCTCCGATCGTTGTCAGAAGTAAGTTGGCCGCAGTGTTATCACTCAT
GGTTATGGCAGCACTGCATAATTCTCTTACTGTCATGCCATCCGTAAGATGCTTTTCTGTGACTGGTGAG
TACTCAACCAAGTCATTCTGAGAATAGTGTATGCGGCGACCGAGTTGCTCTTGCCCGGCGTCAATACGGG
ATAATACCGCGCCACATAGCAGAACTTTAAAAGTGCTCATCATTGGAAAACGTTCTTCGGGGCGAAAACT
CTCAAGGATCTTACCGCTGTTGAGATCCAGTTCGATGTAACCCACTCGTGCACCCAACTGATCTTCAGCA
TCTTTTACTTTCACCAGCGTTTCTGGGTGAGCAAAAACAGGAAGGCAAAATGCCGCAAAAAAGGGAATAA
GGGCGACACGGAAATGTTGAATACTCATACTCTTCCTTTTTCAATATTATTGAAGCATTTATCAGGGTTA
TTGTCTCATGAGCGGATACATATTTGAATGTATTTAGAAAAATAAACAAATAGGGGTTCCGCGCACATTT
CCCCGAAAAGTGCCACCTGACGTC
Features (pLannotate 1.2.2; 20 found; start..end, strand, type, name):
     28..80      -  misc_feature   bom (fragment): basis of mobility region from pBR322
    235..614     +  enhancer       CMV enhancer: human cytomegalovirus immediate early enhancer
    615..818     +  promoter       CMV promoter: human cytomegalovirus (CMV) immediate early promoter
    814..847     +  LTR            5' LTR (truncated) (fragment): truncated 5' long terminal repeat (LTR) from HIV-1
    863..881     +  promoter       T7 promoter: promoter for bacteriophage T7 RNA polymerase
    926..952     +  CDS            3xHA (fragment): three tandem HA epitope tags
   1047..1271    +  polyA_signal   bGH poly(A) signal: bovine growth hormone polyadenylation signal
   1275..1296    +  promoter       SV40 promoter (fragment): SV40 enhancer and early promoter
   1317..1745    +  rep_origin     f1 ori (sequence partly withheld): f1 bacteriophage origin of replication; arrow indicates direction of (+) strand synthesis
   1759..2088    +  promoter       SV40 promoter: SV40 enhancer and early promoter
   2155..2946    +  CDS            neo: KKA2_KLEPN - Also known as kan, nptII. Experimental evidence at protein level: Swiss-Prot protein existence level 1. Resistance to kanamycin, neomycin, paromomycin, ribostamycin, butirosin and gentamicin B. From Klebsiella pneumoniae.
   2970..3128    +  CDS            ble (fragment): BLE_KLEPN - Experimental evidence at protein level: Swiss-Prot protein existence level 1. Binding protein with a strong affinity to the bleomycin family of antibiotics. Binds to CL990; an antimitotic-antibiotic compound. From Klebsiella pneumoniae.
   3123..3244    +  polyA_signal   SV40 poly(A) signal: SV40 polyadenylation signal
   3317..3333    -  protein_bind   lac operator: The lac repressor binds to the lac operator to inhibit transcription in E. coli. This inhibition can be relieved by adding lactose or isopropyl-β-D-thiogalactopyranoside (IPTG). lac repressor encoded by lacI
   3341..3371    -  promoter       lac promoter: promoter for the E. coli lac operon
   3386..3407    -  protein_bind   CAP binding site: CAP binding activates transcription in the presence of cAMP. E. coli catabolite activator protein
   3420..3512    -  CDS            lacI (fragment): lac repressor; lacI; The lac repressor binds to the lac operator to inhibit transcription in E. coli. This inhibition can be relieved by adding lactose or isopropyl-β-D-thiogalactopyranoside (IPTG).
   3695..4283    -  rep_origin     ori: high-copy-number ColE1/pMB1/pBR322/pUC origin of replication
   4454..5314    -  CDS            AmpR: β-lactamase; bla; confers resistance to ampicillin, carbenicillin, and related antibiotics
   5315..5419    -  promoter       AmpR promoter: bla
