[The description below was written by a language model from this plasmid's Addgene catalogue record and pLannotate feature annotations shown in this document.]
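Description:
pcDNA3.1-HA is an empty mammalian expression backbone (vector backbone pcDNA3.1(+)-N-HA, about 5.45 kb by the full-sequence record) deposited as the matched vector-only control for two companion constructs expressing HA-tagged RAD52, wild type and a C-terminal deletion (∆C). It carries no gene insert. In bacteria it is maintained at high copy through a ColE1/pUC-type origin and selected with ampicillin via the β-lactamase gene and its own promoter. An f1 phage origin is also present, which in principle allows single-stranded DNA production.

The expression cassette consists of the human cytomegalovirus immediate-early enhancer and promoter, followed by a T7 promoter and then a short HA epitope coding segment. The annotation tool matched this 27-nt segment as a fragment of a 3xHA feature, a length consistent with a single HA tag. It is positioned so that an open reading frame cloned downstream would be tagged at its N-terminus. The bovine growth hormone polyadenylation signal terminates the transcript. A separate cassette, with the SV40 enhancer/early promoter driving the neomycin phosphotransferase gene and ending in the SV40 poly(A) signal, allows G418 selection of stably transfected mammalian cells.

Several other small hits in the automated annotation (a truncated HIV-1 LTR fragment, a ble fragment, lacI and lac promoter/operator remnants, a bom fragment) are short partial matches. They most likely reflect shared backbone sequence rather than functional elements. The plasmid is typically used as a transfection control, so that effects seen with the HA-RAD52 constructs can be attributed to the expressed protein rather than to the vector.
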