Addgene plasmid #235678: pcDNA3.1-HA
Purpose: (Empty Backbone) Plasmid control for pcDNA3.1-HA-RAD52-WT and pcDNA3.1-HA-RAD52-∆C
Depositing lab: Simon Powell. Depositing organization: Memorial Sloan-Kettering Cancer Center. Publication: RAD52 resolves transcription-replication conflicts to mitigate R-loop induced genome instability. Jalan M, Sharma A, Pei X, Weinhold N, Buechelmaier ES, Zhu Y, Ahmed-Seghir S, Ratnakumar A, Di Bona M, McDermott N, Gomez-Aguilar J, Anderson KS, Ng CKY, Selenica P, Bakhoum SF, Reis-Filho JS, Riaz N, Powell SN. Nat Commun. 2024 Sep 5;15(1):7776. doi: 10.1038/s41467-024-51784-x. PubMed 39237529.
Backbone
  Vector backbone: pcDNA3.1(+)-N-HA
  Vector type: Mammalian Expression
  Selectable markers: Neomycin (select with G418)
Growth in bacteria
  Bacterial resistance: Ampicillin, 100 μg/mL
  Growth temperature: 37°C
  Growth strain: DH5alpha
  Copy number: High Copy
Terms and licenses: Academic/Nonprofit Terms; Industry Terms: Not Available to Industry
How to cite: pcDNA3.1-HA was a gift from Simon Powell (Addgene plasmid # 235678 ; http://n2t.net/addgene:235678 ; RRID:Addgene_235678)
